Addgene plasmid #76148: OSR1 gRNA (BRDN0001145611)
Purpose: 3rd generation lentiviral gRNA plasmid targeting human OSR1
Depositing lab: John Doench & David Root. Depositing organization: Broad Institute. Publication: Optimized sgRNA design to maximize activity and minimize off-target effects of CRISPR-Cas9. Doench JG, Fusi N, Sullender M, Hegde M, Vaimberg EW, Donovan KF, Smith I, Tothova Z, Wilen C, Orchard R, Virgin HW, Listgarten J, Root DE. Nat Biotechnol. 2016 Jan 18. doi: 10.1038/nbt.3437. PubMed 26780180.
Backbone
  Vector backbone: lentiGuide-Puro
  Backbone manufacturer: Zhang Lab (Addgene plasmid # 52963)
  Vector type: Mammalian Expression, Lentiviral, CRISPR
  Selectable markers: Puromycin
Growth in bacteria
  Bacterial resistance: Ampicillin, 100 μg/mL
  Growth temperature: 37°C
  Growth strain: DH5alpha
  Copy number: High Copy
Gene/Insert
  Gene/Insert name: OSR1 (alt names: OSR1; NM_145260.2)
  gRNA/shRNA sequence: AAGCCCGAGATCACCGCTGG
  Species: H. sapiens (human)
  Entrez Gene: OSR1 (a.k.a. ODD); OXSR1 (a.k.a. OSR1)
  Promoter: hU6
  Cloning method: Unknown
  Sequencing primers: 5′ U6-F; 3′ pS2-R
Terms and licenses: Academic/Nonprofit Terms; Industry Terms: Not Available to Industry
Depositor comments: The gRNA was designed to target the following Genbank reference sequence(s): NM_145260.2. Note that this plasmid does NOT contain Cas9. It should be used in conjunction with lentiCas9-Blast (Addgene #52962) or otherwise with cell lines already expressing Cas9. Browse the full kinome gRNA library at http://www.addgene.org/pooled-library/broadgpp-human-kinome/ or visit http://www.broadinstitute.org/rnai/public/ for detailed protocols and information.
How to cite: OSR1 gRNA (BRDN0001145611) was a gift from John Doench & David Root (Addgene plasmid # 76148 ; http://n2t.net/addgene:76148 ; RRID:Addgene_76148)
