[The description below was written by a language model from this plasmid's Addgene catalogue record and pLannotate feature annotations shown in this document.]
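Description:
OSR1 gRNA (BRDN0001145611) is a third-generation lentiviral single-guide RNA plasmid built on the lentiGuide-Puro backbone and designed to target human OSR1 for CRISPR-Cas9 editing. The guide was designed against the reference transcript NM_145260.2. The catalogue entry links both OSR1 (ODD) and OXSR1 (also called OSR1) under the gene field, and the plasmid belongs to a human kinome gRNA collection, so users should check which locus they intend to hit. In bacteria the plasmid is maintained at high copy through a ColE1/pUC-type origin with ampicillin resistance. An f1 origin, an SV40 origin and lac/T7/T3 remnants from the cloning backbone are also annotated.

The transfer cassette begins with an RSV promoter fused to a truncated HIV-1 5' LTR, which makes genomic RNA production Tat-independent. This is followed by the Ψ packaging signal with a partial gag sequence, the RRE for Rev-dependent nuclear export, and a cPPT/CTS. It ends in a self-inactivating ΔU3 3' LTR with a downstream SV40 polyadenylation signal. Within this unit, a human U6 RNA polymerase III promoter drives the 20-nt spacer joined to the Streptococcus pyogenes gRNA scaffold. A separate EF-1α core promoter with its intron A expresses puromycin N-acetyltransferase, with a WPRE to enhance transcript expression, allowing puromycin selection of transduced mammalian cells.

The plasmid carries no Cas9, so it is meant to be used with a separate Cas9 lentivector such as lentiCas9-Blast or in cells that already express Cas9. Its typical use is gene knockout of the target, either individually or as part of loss-of-function screening.
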