Features (pLannotate 1.2.2; 29 found; start..end, strand, type, name):
     14..80      +  CDS            small t antigen (fragment): SV40 (simian virus 40) small t antigen
    106..317     +  promoter       EF-1α core promoter: core promoter for human elongation factor EF-1α
    318..1256    +  intron         EF-1α intron A: intron upstream of the start codon of human EF-1α
   1278..1877    +  CDS            PuroR (fragment): puromycin N-acetyltransferase; pac from Streptomyces; confers resistance to puromycin
   1893..2481    +  misc_feature   WPRE: woodchuck hepatitis virus posttranscriptional regulatory element
   2532..2551    +  misc_feature   cPPT/CTS (fragment): central polypurine tract and central termination sequence of HIV-1
   2553..2786    +  LTR            3' LTR (ΔU3): self-inactivating 3' long terminal repeat (LTR) from HIV-1
   2864..2985    +  polyA_signal   SV40 poly(A) signal: SV40 polyadenylation signal
   3025..3160    +  rep_origin     SV40 ori: SV40 origin of replication
   3181..3199    -  promoter       T7 promoter: promoter for bacteriophage T7 RNA polymerase
   3207..3362    +  CDS            lacZα (fragment): LacZα fragment of β-galactosidase; lacZ fragment
   3367..3795    +  rep_origin     f1 ori (sequence partly withheld): f1 bacteriophage origin of replication; arrow indicates direction of (+) strand synthesis
   3848..3952    +  promoter       AmpR promoter: bla
   3953..4813    +  CDS            AmpR: β-lactamase; bla; confers resistance to ampicillin, carbenicillin, and related antibiotics
   4984..5572    +  rep_origin     ori: high-copy-number ColE1/pMB1/pBR322/pUC origin of replication
   5755..5847    +  CDS            lacI (fragment): lac repressor; lacI; The lac repressor binds to the lac operator to inhibit transcription in E. coli. This inhibition can be relieved by adding lactose or isopropyl-β-D-thiogalactopyranoside (IPTG).
   5860..5881    +  protein_bind   CAP binding site: CAP binding activates transcription in the presence of cAMP. E. coli catabolite activator protein
   5896..5926    +  promoter       lac promoter: promoter for the E. coli lac operon
   5934..5950    +  protein_bind   lac operator: The lac repressor binds to the lac operator to inhibit transcription in E. coli. This inhibition can be relieved by adding lactose or isopropyl-β-D-thiogalactopyranoside (IPTG). lac repressor encoded by lacI
   5995..6013    +  promoter       T3 promoter: promoter for bacteriophage T3 RNA polymerase
   6041..6267    +  promoter       RSV promoter: Rous sarcoma virus enhancer/promoter
   6268..6448    +  LTR            5' LTR (truncated): truncated 5' long terminal repeat (LTR) from HIV-1
   6495..6620    +  misc_feature   HIV-1 Ψ: packaging signal of human immunodeficiency virus type 1
   6604..6967    +  CDS            HIV-1 gag (fragment): gag protein from human immunodeficiency virus 1; gag
   7113..7346    +  misc_feature   RRE: The Rev response element (RRE) of HIV-1 allows for Rev-dependent mRNA export from the nucleus to the cytoplasm.
   7723..7749    +  CDS            Rev (fragment): human immunodeficiency virus 1 (HIV-1) Rev protein; rev; enhances nuclear export of unspliced and incompletely spliced viral mRNAs
   7753..7993    +  promoter       U6 promoter: RNA polymerase III promoter for human U6 snRNA
   8023..8098    +  misc_RNA       gRNA scaffold: guide RNA scaffold for the Streptococcus pyogenes CRISPR/Cas9 system
   8154..8271    +  misc_feature   cPPT/CTS: central polypurine tract and central termination sequence of HIV-1
>Addgene plasmid #76148 | OSR1 gRNA (BRDN0001145611) | addgene full sequence | sequence record 185280 | Addgene Assembled Sequence
CCCGGGTGCAAAGATGGATAAAGTTTTAAACAGAGAGGAATCTTTGCAGCTAATGGACCTTCTAGGTCTT
GAAAGGAGTGGGAATTGGCTCCGGTGCCCGTCAGTGGGCAGAGCGCACATCGCCCACAGTCCCCGAGAAG
TTGGGGGGAGGGGTCGGCAATTGATCCGGTGCCTAGAGAAGGTGGCGCGGGGTAAACTGGGAAAGTGATG
TCGTGTACTGGCTCCGCCTTTTTCCCGAGGGTGGGGGAGAACCGTATATAAGTGCAGTAGTCGCCGTGAA
CGTTCTTTTTCGCAACGGGTTTGCCGCCAGAACACAGGTAAGTGCCGTGTGTGGTTCCCGCGGGCCTGGC
CTCTTTACGGGTTATGGCCCTTGCGTGCCTTGAATTACTTCCACCTGGCTGCAGTACGTGATTCTTGATC
CCGAGCTTCGGGTTGGAAGTGGGTGGGAGAGTTCGAGGCCTTGCGCTTAAGGAGCCCCTTCGCCTCGTGC
TTGAGTTGAGGCCTGGCCTGGGCGCTGGGGCCGCCGCGTGCGAATCTGGTGGCACCTTCGCGCCTGTCTC
GCTGCTTTCGATAAGTCTCTAGCCATTTAAAATTTTTGATGACCTGCTGCGACGCTTTTTTTCTGGCAAG
ATAGTCTTGTAAATGCGGGCCAAGATCTGCACACTGGTATTTCGGTTTTTGGGGCCGCGGGCGGCGACGG
GGCCCGTGCGTCCCAGCGCACATGTTCGGCGAGGCGGGGCCTGCGAGCGCGGCCACCGAGAATCGGACGG
GGGTAGTCTCAAGCTGGCCGGCCTGCTCTGGTGCCTGGCCTCGCGCCGCCGTGTATCGCCCCGCCCTGGG
CGGCAAGGCTGGCCCGGTCGGCACCAGTTGCGTGAGCGGAAAGATGGCCGCTTCCCGGCCCTGCTGCAGG
GAGCTCAAAATGGAGGACGCGGCGCTCGGGAGAGCGGGCGGGTGAGTCACCCACACAAAGGAAAAGGGCC
TTTCCGTCCTCAGCCGTCGCTTCATGTGACTCCACGGAGTACCGGGCGCCGTCCAGGCACCTCGATTAGT
TCTCGAGCTTTTGGAGTACGTCGTCTTTAGGTTGGGGGGAGGGGTTTTATGCGATGGAGTTTCCCCACAC
TGAGTGGGTGGAGACTGAAGTTAGGCCAGCTTGGCACTTGATGTAATTCTCCTTGGAATTTGCCCTTTTT
GAGTTTGGATCTTGGTTCATTCTCAAGCCTCAGACAGTGGTTCAAAGTTTTTTTCTTCCATTTCAGGTGT
CGTGACGTACGGCCACCATGACCGAGTACAAGCCCACGGTGCGCCTCGCCACCCGCGACGACGTCCCCAG
GGCCGTACGCACCCTCGCCGCCGCGTTCGCCGACTACCCCGCCACGCGCCACACCGTCGATCCGGACCGC
CACATCGAGCGGGTCACCGAGCTGCAAGAACTCTTCCTCACGCGCGTCGGGCTCGACATCGGCAAGGTGT
GGGTCGCGGACGACGGCGCCGCCGTGGCGGTCTGGACCACGCCGGAGAGCGTCGAAGCGGGGGCGGTGTT
CGCCGAGATCGGCCCGCGCATGGCCGAGTTGAGCGGTTCCCGGCTGGCCGCGCAGCAACAGATGGAAGGC
CTCCTGGCGCCGCACCGGCCCAAGGAGCCCGCGTGGTTCCTGGCCACCGTCGGAGTCTCGCCCGACCACC
AGGGCAAGGGTCTGGGCAGCGCCGTCGTGCTCCCCGGAGTGGAGGCGGCCGAGCGCGCCGGGGTGCCCGC
CTTCCTGGAGACCTCCGCGCCCCGCAACCTCCCCTTCTACGAGCGGCTCGGCTTCACCGTCACCGCCGAC
GTCGAGGTGCCCGAAGGACCGCGCACCTGGTGCATGACCCGCAAGCCCGGTGCCTGAACGCGTTAAGTCG
ACAATCAACCTCTGGATTACAAAATTTGTGAAAGATTGACTGGTATTCTTAACTATGTTGCTCCTTTTAC
GCTATGTGGATACGCTGCTTTAATGCCTTTGTATCATGCTATTGCTTCCCGTATGGCTTTCATTTTCTCC
TCCTTGTATAAATCCTGGTTGCTGTCTCTTTATGAGGAGTTGTGGCCCGTTGTCAGGCAACGTGGCGTGG
TGTGCACTGTGTTTGCTGACGCAACCCCCACTGGTTGGGGCATTGCCACCACCTGTCAGCTCCTTTCCGG
GACTTTCGCTTTCCCCCTCCCTATTGCCACGGCGGAACTCATCGCCGCCTGCCTTGCCCGCTGCTGGACA
GGGGCTCGGCTGTTGGGCACTGACAATTCCGTGGTGTTGTCGGGGAAATCATCGTCCTTTCCTTGGCTGC
TCGCCTGTGTTGCCACCTGGATTCTGCGCGGGACGTCCTTCTGCTACGTCCCTTCGGCCCTCAATCCAGC
GGACCTTCCTTCCCGCGGCCTGCTGCCGGCTCTGCGGCCTCTTCCGCGTCTTCGCCTTCGCCCTCAGACG
AGTCGGATCTCCCTTTGGGCCGCCTCCCCGCGTCGACTTTAAGACCAATGACTTACAAGGCAGCTGTAGA
TCTTAGCCACTTTTTAAAAGAAAAGGGGGGACTGGAAGGGCTAATTCACTCCCAACGAAGACAAGATCTG
CTTTTTGCTTGTACTGGGTCTCTCTGGTTAGACCAGATCTGAGCCTGGGAGCTCTCTGGCTAACTAGGGA
ACCCACTGCTTAAGCCTCAATAAAGCTTGCCTTGAGTGCTTCAAGTAGTGTGTGCCCGTCTGTTGTGTGA
CTCTGGTAACTAGAGATCCCTCAGACCCTTTTAGTCAGTGTGGAAAATCTCTAGCAGTACGTATAGTAGT
TCATGTCATCTTATTATTCAGTATTTATAACTTGCAAAGAAATGAATATCAGAGAGTGAGAGGAACTTGT
TTATTGCAGCTTATAATGGTTACAAATAAAGCAATAGCATCACAAATTTCACAAATAAAGCATTTTTTTC
ACTGCATTCTAGTTGTGGTTTGTCCAAACTCATCAATGTATCTTATCATGTCTGGCTCTAGCTATCCCGC
CCCTAACTCCGCCCATCCCGCCCCTAACTCCGCCCAGTTCCGCCCATTCTCCGCCCCATGGCTGACTAAT
TTTTTTTATTTATGCAGAGGCCGAGGCCGCCTCGGCCTCTGAGCTATTCCAGAAGTAGTGAGGAGGCTTT
TTTGGAGGCCTAGGGACGTACCCAATTCGCCCTATAGTGAGTCGTATTACGCGCGCTCACTGGCCGTCGT
TTTACAACGTCGTGACTGGGAAAACCCTGGCGTTACCCAACTTAATCGCCTTGCAGCACATCCCCCTTTC
GCCAGCTGGCGTAATAGCGAAGAGGCCCGCACCGATCGCCCTTCCCAACAGTTGCGCAGCCTGAATGGCG
AATGGG
[124 nt withheld, positions 3367-3490]
C
[91 nt withheld, positions 3492-3582]
A
[49 nt withheld, positions 3584-3632]
CCTTTGACGTTGGAGTCCACGTTCTTT
[37 nt withheld, positions 3660-3696]
ACCCTATCTCGGTCTATTCTTTTGATTTATAAGGGATTTTGCCGATTTCGGCCTATTGGTTAAAAAATGA
GCTGATTTAACAAAAATTTAACGCGAATTTTAACAAAATATTAACGCTTACAATTTAGGTGGCACTTTTC
GGGGAAATGTGCGCGGAACCCCTATTTGTTTATTTTTCTAAATACATTCAAATATGTATCCGCTCATGAG
ACAATAACCCTGATAAATGCTTCAATAATATTGAAAAAGGAAGAGTATGAGTATTCAACATTTCCGTGTC
GCCCTTATTCCCTTTTTTGCGGCATTTTGCCTTCCTGTTTTTGCTCACCCAGAAACGCTGGTGAAAGTAA
AAGATGCTGAAGATCAGTTGGGTGCACGAGTGGGTTACATCGAACTGGATCTCAACAGCGGTAAGATCCT
TGAGAGTTTTCGCCCCGAAGAACGTTTTCCAATGATGAGCACTTTTAAAGTTCTGCTATGTGGCGCGGTA
TTATCCCGTATTGACGCCGGGCAAGAGCAACTCGGTCGCCGCATACACTATTCTCAGAATGACTTGGTTG
AGTACTCACCAGTCACAGAAAAGCATCTTACGGATGGCATGACAGTAAGAGAATTATGCAGTGCTGCCAT
AACCATGAGTGATAACACTGCGGCCAACTTACTTCTGACAACGATCGGAGGACCGAAGGAGCTAACCGCT
TTTTTGCACAACATGGGGGATCATGTAACTCGCCTTGATCGTTGGGAACCGGAGCTGAATGAAGCCATAC
CAAACGACGAGCGTGACACCACGATGCCTGTAGCAATGGCAACAACGTTGCGCAAACTATTAACTGGCGA
ACTACTTACTCTAGCTTCCCGGCAACAATTAATAGACTGGATGGAGGCGGATAAAGTTGCAGGACCACTT
CTGCGCTCGGCCCTTCCGGCTGGCTGGTTTATTGCTGATAAATCTGGAGCCGGTGAGCGTGGGTCTCGCG
GTATCATTGCAGCACTGGGGCCAGATGGTAAGCCCTCCCGTATCGTAGTTATCTACACGACGGGGAGTCA
GGCAACTATGGATGAACGAAATAGACAGATCGCTGAGATAGGTGCCTCACTGATTAAGCATTGGTAACTG
TCAGACCAAGTTTACTCATATATACTTTAGATTGATTTAAAACTTCATTTTTAATTTAAAAGGATCTAGG
TGAAGATCCTTTTTGATAATCTCATGACCAAAATCCCTTAACGTGAGTTTTCGTTCCACTGAGCGTCAGA
CCCCGTAGAAAAGATCAAAGGATCTTCTTGAGATCCTTTTTTTCTGCGCGTAATCTGCTGCTTGCAAACA
AAAAAACCACCGCTACCAGCGGTGGTTTGTTTGCCGGATCAAGAGCTACCAACTCTTTTTCCGAAGGTAA
CTGGCTTCAGCAGAGCGCAGATACCAAATACTGTTCTTCTAGTGTAGCCGTAGTTAGGCCACCACTTCAA
GAACTCTGTAGCACCGCCTACATACCTCGCTCTGCTAATCCTGTTACCAGTGGCTGCTGCCAGTGGCGAT
AAGTCGTGTCTTACCGGGTTGGACTCAAGACGATAGTTACCGGATAAGGCGCAGCGGTCGGGCTGAACGG
GGGGTTCGTGCACACAGCCCAGCTTGGAGCGAACGACCTACACCGAACTGAGATACCTACAGCGTGAGCT
ATGAGAAAGCGCCACGCTTCCCGAAGGGAGAAAGGCGGACAGGTATCCGGTAAGCGGCAGGGTCGGAACA
GGAGAGCGCACGAGGGAGCTTCCAGGGGGAAACGCCTGGTATCTTTATAGTCCTGTCGGGTTTCGCCACC
TCTGACTTGAGCGTCGATTTTTGTGATGCTCGTCAGGGGGGCGGAGCCTATGGAAAAACGCCAGCAACGC
GGCCTTTTTACGGTTCCTGGCCTTTTGCTGGCCTTTTGCTCACATGTTCTTTCCTGCGTTATCCCCTGAT
TCTGTGGATAACCGTATTACCGCCTTTGAGTGAGCTGATACCGCTCGCCGCAGCCGAACGACCGAGCGCA
GCGAGTCAGTGAGCGAGGAAGCGGAAGAGCGCCCAATACGCAAACCGCCTCTCCCCGCGCGTTGGCCGAT
TCATTAATGCAGCTGGCACGACAGGTTTCCCGACTGGAAAGCGGGCAGTGAGCGCAACGCAATTAATGTG
AGTTAGCTCACTCATTAGGCACCCCAGGCTTTACACTTTATGCTTCCGGCTCGTATGTTGTGTGGAATTG
TGAGCGGATAACAATTTCACACAGGAAACAGCTATGACCATGATTACGCCAAGCGCGCAATTAACCCTCA
CTAAAGGGAACAAAAGCTGGAGCTGCAAGCTTAATGTAGTCTTATGCAATACTCTTGTAGTCTTGCAACA
TGGTAACGATGAGTTAGCAACATGCCTTACAAGGAGAGAAAAAGCACCGTGCATGCCGATTGGTGGAAGT
AAGGTGGTACGATCGTGCCTTATTAGGAAGGCAACAGACGGGTCTGACATGGATTGGACGAACCACTGAA
TTGCCGCATTGCAGAGATATTGTATTTAAGTGCCTAGCTCGATACATAAACGGGTCTCTCTGGTTAGACC
AGATCTGAGCCTGGGAGCTCTCTGGCTAACTAGGGAACCCACTGCTTAAGCCTCAATAAAGCTTGCCTTG
AGTGCTTCAAGTAGTGTGTGCCCGTCTGTTGTGTGACTCTGGTAACTAGAGATCCCTCAGACCCTTTTAG
TCAGTGTGGAAAATCTCTAGCAGTGGCGCCCGAACAGGGACTTGAAAGCGAAAGGGAAACCAGAGGAGCT
CTCTCGACGCAGGACTCGGCTTGCTGAAGCGCGCACGGCAAGAGGCGAGGGGCGGCGACTGGTGAGTACG
CCAAAAATTTTGACTAGCGGAGGCTAGAAGGAGAGAGATGGGTGCGAGAGCGTCAGTATTAAGCGGGGGA
GAATTAGATCGCGATGGGAAAAAATTCGGTTAAGGCCAGGGGGAAAGAAAAAATATAAATTAAAACATAT
AGTATGGGCAAGCAGGGAGCTAGAACGATTCGCAGTTAATCCTGGCCTGTTAGAAACATCAGAAGGCTGT
AGACAAATACTGGGACAGCTACAACCATCCCTTCAGACAGGATCAGAAGAACTTAGATCATTATATAATA
CAGTAGCAACCCTCTATTGTGTGCATCAAAGGATAGAGATAAAAGACACCAAGGAAGCTTTAGACAAGAT
AGAGGAAGAGCAAAACAAAAGTAAGACCACCGCACAGCAAGCGGCCGCTGATCTTCAGACCTGGAGGAGG
AGATATGAGGGACAATTGGAGAAGTGAATTATATAAATATAAAGTAGTAAAAATTGAACCATTAGGAGTA
GCACCCACCAAGGCAAAGAGAAGAGTGGTGCAGAGAGAAAAAAGAGCAGTGGGAATAGGAGCTTTGTTCC
TTGGGTTCTTGGGAGCAGCAGGAAGCACTATGGGCGCAGCGTCAATGACGCTGACGGTACAGGCCAGACA
ATTATTGTCTGGTATAGTGCAGCAGCAGAACAATTTGCTGAGGGCTATTGAGGCGCAACAGCATCTGTTG
CAACTCACAGTCTGGGGCATCAAGCAGCTCCAGGCAAGAATCCTGGCTGTGGAAAGATACCTAAAGGATC
AACAGCTCCTGGGGATTTGGGGTTGCTCTGGAAAACTCATTTGCACCACTGCTGTGCCTTGGAATGCTAG
TTGGAGTAATAAATCTCTGGAACAGATTTGGAATCACACGACCTGGATGGAGTGGGACAGAGAAATTAAC
AATTACACAAGCTTAATACACTCCTTAATTGAAGAATCGCAAAACCAGCAAGAAAAGAATGAACAAGAAT
TATTGGAATTAGATAAATGGGCAAGTTTGTGGAATTGGTTTAACATAACAAATTGGCTGTGGTATATAAA
ATTATTCATAATGATAGTAGGAGGCTTGGTAGGTTTAAGAATAGTTTTTGCTGTACTTTCTATAGTGAAT
AGAGTTAGGCAGGGATATTCACCATTATCGTTTCAGACCCACCTCCCAACCCCGAGGGGACCCAGAGAGG
GCCTATTTCCCATGATTCCTTCATATTTGCATATACGATACAAGGCTGTTAGAGAGATAATTAGAATTAA
TTTGACTGTAAACACAAAGATATTAGTACAAAATACGTGACGTAGAAAGTAATAATTTCTTGGGTAGTTT
GCAGTTTTAAAATTATGTTTTAAAATGGACTATCATATGCTTACCGTAACTTGAAAGTATTTCGATTTCT
TGGCTTTATATATCTTGTGGAAAGGACGAAACACCGAAGCCCGAGATCACCGCTGGGTTTTAGAGCTAGA
AATAGCAAGTTAAAATAAGGCTAGTCCGTTATCAACTTGAAAAAGTGGCACCGAGTCGGTGCTTTTTTAA
GCTTGGCGTAACTAGATCTTGAGACAAATGGCAGTATTCATCCACAATTTTAAAAGAAAAGGGGGGATTG
GGGGGTACAGTGCAGGGGAAAGAATAGTAGACATAATAGCAACAGACATACAAACTAAAGAATTACAAAA
ACAAATTACAAAAATTCAAAATTTTCGGGTTTATTACAGGGACAGCAGAGATCCACTTTGGCGCCGGCTC
GAGGGGG
