>Addgene plasmid #76148 | OSR1 gRNA (BRDN0001145611) | depositor partial sequence | sequence record 143608 | Target Sequence
AAGCCCGAGATCACCGCTGG
