>Addgene plasmid #76148 | OSR1 gRNA (BRDN0001145611) | addgene partial sequence | sequence record 185279 | hU6-F
TAGAAAGTAATAATTTCTTGGGTAGTTTGCAGTTTTAAAATTATGTTTTAAAATGGACTATCATATGCTT
ACCGTAACTTGAAAGTATTTCGATTTCTTGGCTTTATATATCTTGTGGAAAGGACGAAACACCGAAGCCC
GAGATCACCGCTGGGTTTTAGAGCTAGAAATAGCAAGTTAAAATAAGGCTAGTCCGTTATCAACTTGAAA
AAGTGGCACCGAGTCGGTGCTTTTTTAAGCTTGGCGTAACTAGATCTTGAGACAAATGGCAGTATTCATC
CACAATTTTAAAAGAAAAGGGGGGATTGGGGGGTACAGTGCAGGGGAAAGAATAGTAGACATAATAGCAA
CAGACATACAAACTAAAGAATTACAAAAACAAATTACAAAAATTCAAAATTTTCGGGTTTATTACAGGGA
CAGCAGAGATCCACTTTGGCGCCGGCTCGAGGGGGCCCGGGTGCAAAGATGGATAAAGTTTTAAACAGAG
AGGAATCTTTGCAGCTAATGGACCTTCTAGGTCTTGAAAGGAGTGGGAATTGGCTCCGGTGCCCGTCAGT
GGGCAGAGCG
